>Addgene plasmid #36954 | pCMMP-dnPERK-IRES-eGFP | depositor full sequence | sequence record 46293 | pCMMP-dnPERK-IRES-eGFP sequence 10074 bps
AAGCTTGCATGCCTGCAGGTCGACTAGTTATTAATAGTAATCAATTACGGGGTCATTAGTTCATAGCCCA
TATTGGAGTTCCGCGTTACATAACTTACGGTAAATGGCCCGCCTGGCTGACCGCCCAACGACCCCCGCCC
CTTGACGTCAATAATGACGTATGTTCCCATAGTAACGCCAATAGGGACTTTCCATTGACGTCAATGGGTG
GAGTATTTACGGTAAACTGCCCACTTGGCAGTACATCAAGTGTATCATATGCCAAGTACGCCCCCTATTG
ACGTCAATGACGGTAAATGGCCCGCCTGGCATTATGCCCAGTACATGACCTTATGGGACTTTCCTACTTG
GCAGTACATCTACGTATTAGTCATCGCTATTACCATGGTGATGCGGTTGTGGCAGTACATCAATGGGCGT
GGATAGCGGTTTGACTCACGGGGATTTCCAAGTCTCCACCCCATTGACGTCAATGGGAGTTTGTTTTGGC
ACCAAAATCAACGGGACTTTCCAAAATGTCGTAACAACTCCGCCCCATTGACGCAAATGGGCGGTAGGCG
TGTACGGTGGGAGGTCTATATAAGCAGAGCTCGTTTAGTGAACCGGCGCCAGTCCTCCGATAGACTGCGT
CGCCCGGGTACCCGTGTTCTCAATAAACCCTCTTGCAGTTGCATCCGACTCGTGGTCTCGCTGTTCCTTG
GGAGGGTCTCCTCTGAGTGATTGACTACCCGTCAGCGGGGTCTTTCATTTGGAGGTTCCACCGAGATTTG
GAGACCCCTGCCCAGGGACCACCGACCCCCCCGCCGGGAGGTAAGCTGGCCAGCAACTTATCTGTGTCTG
TCCGATTGTCTAGTGTCTATGACTGATTTTATGCGCCTGCGTCGGTACTAGTTAGCTAACTAGCTCTGTA
TCTGGCGGACCCGTGGTGGAACTGACGAGTTCGGAACACCCGGCCGCAACCCTGGGAGACGTCCCAGGGA
CTTCGGGGGCCGTTTTTGTGGCCCGACCTGAGTCCTAAAATCCCGATCGTTTAGGACTCTTTGGTGCACC
CCCCTTAGAGGAGGGATATGTGGTTCTGGTAGGAGACGAGAACCTAAAACAGTTCCCGCCTCCGTCTGAA
TTTTTGCTTTCGGTTTGGGACCGAAGCCGCGCCGCGCGTCTTGTCTGCTGCAGCATCGTTCTGTGTTGTC
TCTGTCTGACTGTGTTTCTGTATTTGTCTGAAAATATGGGCCCGGGCTAGACTGTTACCACTCCCTTAAG
TTTGACCTTAGGTCACTGGAAAGATGTCGAGCGGATCGCTCACAACCAGTCGGTAGATGTCAAGAAGAGA
CGTTGGGTTACCTTCTGCTCTGCAGAATGGCCAACCTTTAACGTCGGATGGCCGCGAGACGGCACCTTTA
ACCGAGACCTCATCACCCAGGTTAAGATCAAGGTCTTTTCACCTGGCCCGCATGGACACCCAGACCAGGT
CCCCTACATCGTGACCTGGGAAGCCTTGGCTTTTGACCCCCCTCCCTGGGTCAAGCCCTTTGTACACCCT
AAGCCTCCGCCTCCTCTTCCTCCATCCGCCCCGTCTCTCCCCCTTGAACCTCCTCGTTCGACCCCGCCTC
GATCCTCCCTTTATCCAGCCCTCACTCCTTCTCTAGGCGCCCCCATATGGCCATATGAGATCTTATATGG
GGCACCCCCGCCCCTTGTAAACTTCCCTGACCCTGACATGACAAGAGTTACTAACAGCCCCTCTCTCCAA
GCTCACTTACAGGCTCTCTACTTAGTCCAGCACGAAGTCTGGAGACCTCTGGCGGCAGCCTACCAAGAAC
AACTGGACCGACCGGTCAATTGGTTCGAGCTCGGATCCACTAGTAACGGCCGCCAGTGTGCTGGAATTCT
GCAGATATCCATCACACTGGCGGCCGCTCGACGATGGAGCGCGCCATCAGCCCGGGGCTGCTGGTACGGG
CGCTGCTGCTGCTGCTGCTGCTGGGGCTCGCGGCAAGGACGGTGGCCGCGGGGCGCGCCCGTGGCCTCCC
AGCGCCGACGGCGGAGGCGGCGTTCGGCCTCGGGGCGGCCGCTGCTCCCACCTCAGCGACGCGAGTACCG
GCGGCGGGCGCCGTGGCTGCGGCCGAGGTGACTGTGGAGGACGCTGAGGCGCTGCCGGCAGCCGCGGGAG
AGCAGGAGCCTCGGGGTCCGGAACCAGACGATGAGACAGAGTTGCGACCGCGCGGCAGGTCATTAGTAAT
TATCAGCACTTTAGATGGGAGAATTGCTGCCTTGGATCCTGAAAATCATGGTAAAAAGCAGTGGGATTTG
GATGTGGGATCCGGTTCCTTGGTGTCATCCAGCCTTAGCAAACCAGAGGTATTTGGGAATAAGATGATCA
TTCCTTCCCTGGATGGAGCCCTCTTCCAGTGGGACCGAGACCGTGAAAGCATGGAAACAGTTCCTTTCAC
AGTTGAATCACTTCTTGAATCTTCTTATAAATTTGGAGATGATGTTGTTTTGGTTGGAGGAAAATCTCTG
ACTACATATGGACTCAGTGCATATAGTGGAAAGGTGAGGTATATCTGTTCAGCTCTGGGTTGTCGCCAAT
GGGATAGTGACGAAATGGAACAAGAGGAAGACATCCTGCTTCTACAGCGTACCCAAAAAACTGTTAGAGC
TGTCGGACCTCGCAGTGGCAATGAGAAGTGGAATTTCAGTGTTGGCCACTTTGAACTTCGGTATATTCCA
GACATGGAAACGAGAGCCGGATTTATTGAAAGCACCTTTAAGCCCAATGAGAACACAGAAGAGTCTAAAA
TTATTTCAGATGTGGAAGAACAGGAAGCTGCCATAATGGACATAGTGATAAAGGTTTCGGTTGCTGACTG
GAAAGTTATGGCATTCAGTAAGAAGGGAGGACATCTGGAATGGGAGTACCAGTTTTGTACTCCAATTGCA
TCTGCCTGGTTACTTAAGGATGGGAAAGTCATTCCCATCAGTCTTTTTGATGATACAAGTTATACATCTA
ATGATGATGTTTTAGAAGATGAAGAAGACATTGTAGAAGCTGCCAGAGGAGCCACAGAAAACAGTGTTTA
CTTGGGAATGTATAGAGGCCAGCTGTATCTGCAGTCATCAGTCAGAATTTCAGAAAAGTTTCCTTCAAGT
CCCAAGGCTTTGGAATCTGTCACTAATGAAAACGCAATTATTCCTTTACCAACAATCAAATGGAAACCCT
TAATTCATTCTCCTTCCAGAACTCCTGTCTTGGTAGGATCTGATGAATTTGACAAATGTCTCAGTAATGA
TAAGTTTTCTCATGAAGAATATAGTAATGGTGCACTTTCAATCTTGCAGTATCCATATGATAATGGTTAT
TATCTACCATACTACAAGAGGGAGAGGCACAAACGAAGCACACAGATTACAGTCAGATTCCTCGACAACC
CACATTACAACAAGAATATCCGCAAAAAGGATCCTGTTCTTCTTTTACACTGGTGGAAAGAAATAGTTGC
AACGATTTTGTTTTGTATCATAGCAACAACGTTTATTGTGCGCAGGCTTTTCCATCCTCATCCTCACAGG
CAAAGGAAGGAGTCTGAAACTCAGTGTCAAACTGAAAATAAATATGATTCTGTAAGTGGTGAAGCCAATG
ACAGTAGCTGGAATGACATAAAAAACTCTGGATATATATCACGATATCTAACTCCCATGGAACGACCTGA
AGCTATAAACATCATTGAAAATGCTGTATTTGAGGACTTGGACTTTCCAGGAAAAACAGTGCTCAGACAG
AGGTCTCGCTCCTTGAGTTCATCGGGAACAAAACATTCAAGACAGTCCAACAACTCCCATAGCCCTTTGC
CAAGCAATTAGCCTTAAGTTGTGCTAGCAACCCTAATAGGTGATGCAGATAATAGCCTACTTCTTAGAAT
ATGCCTGTCCAAAATTGCAGACTTGAAAAGTTTGTTCTTCGCTCAATTTTTTTGTGGACTACTTTTTTTA
TATCAAATTTAAGCTGGATTTGGGGGCATAACCTAATTTGAGCCAACTCCTGAGTTTTGCTATACTTAAG
GAAAGGGCTATCTTTGTTCTTTGTTAGTCTCTTGAAACTGGCTGCTGGCCAAGCTTTATAGCCCTCACCA
TTTGCCTAAGGAGGTAGCAGCAATCCCTAATATATATATATAGTGAGAACTAAAATGGATATATTTTTAT
AATGCAGAAGAAGGAAAGTCCCCCTGTGTGGTAACTGTATTGTTCTAGAAATATGCTTTCTAGAGATATG
ATGATTTTGAAACTGATTTCTAGAAAAAGCTGACTCCATTTTTGTCCCTGGCGGGTAAATTAGGAATCTG
CACTATTTTGGAGGACAAGTAGCACAAACTGTATAACGGTTTATGTCCGTAGTTTTATAGTCCTATTTGT
AGCATTCAATAGCTTTATTCCTTAGATGGTTCTAGGGTGGGTTTACAGCTTTTTGTACTTTTACCTCCAA
TAAAGGGAAAATGAAGCTTTTTATGTAAATTGGTTGAAAGGTCTAGTTTTGGGAGGAAAAAAGCCGTAGT
AAGAAATGGATCATATATATTACAACTAACTTCTTCAACTATGGACTTTTTAAGCCTAATGAAATCTTAA
GTGTCTTATATGTAATCCTGTAGGTTGGTACTTCCCCCAAACTGATTATAGGTAACAGTTTAATCATCTC
ACTTGCTAACATGTTTTTATTTTTCACTGTAAATATGTTTATGTTTTATTTATAAAAATTCTGAAATCAA
TCCATTTGGGTTGGTGGTGTACAGAACACACTTAAGTGTGTTAACTTGTGACTTCTTTCAAGTCTAAATC
ATTTAATAAAACTTTTTTTAAATTAAAAAAAAAAAAAAAAAAACTCGAGGATCCGGAATTCCGCCCCCCC
CCCTAACGTTACTGGCCGAAGCCGCTTGGAATAAGGCCGGTGTGCGTTTGTCTATATGTTATTTTCCACC
ATATTGCCGTCTTTTGGCAATGTGAGGGCCCGGAAACCTGGCCCTGTCTTCTTGACGAGCATTCCTAGGG
GTCTTTCCCCTCTCGCCAAAGGAATGCAAGGTCTGTTGAATGTCGTGAAGGAAGCAGTTCCTCTGGAAGC
TTCTTGAAGACAAACAACGTCTGTAGCGACCCTTTGCAGGCAGCGGAACCCCCCACCTGGCGACAGGTGC
CTCTGCGGCCAAAAGCCACGTGTATAAGATACACCTGCAAAGGCGGCACAACCCCAGTGCCACGTTGTGA
GTTGGATAGTTGTGGAAAGAGTCAAATGGCTCTCCTCAAGCGTATTCAACAAGGGGCTGAAGGATGCCCA
GAAGGTACCCCATTGTATGGGATCTGATCTGGGGCCTCGGTGCACATGCTTTACATGTGTTTAGTCGAGG
TTAAAAAACGTCTAGGCCCCCCGAACCACGGGGACGTGGTTTTCCTTTGAAAAACACGATGATAATATGG
CCACAACCATGGTGAGCAAGGGCGAGGAGCTGTTCACCGGGGTGGTGCCCATCCTGGTCGAGCTGGACGG
CGACGTAAACGGCCACAAGTTCAGCGTGTCCGGCGAGGGCGAGGGCGATGCCACCTACGGCAAGCTGACC
CTGAAGTTCATCTGCACCACCGGCAAGCTGCCCGTGCCCTGGCCCACCCTCGTGACCACCTTCACCTACG
GCGTGCAGTGCTTCAGCCGCTACCCCGACCACATGAAGCAGCACGACTTCTTCAAGTCCGCCATGCCCGA
AGGCTACGTCCAGGAGCGCACCATCTTCTTCAAGGACGACGGCAACTACAAGACCCGCGCCGAGGTGAAG
TTCGAGGGCGACACCCTGGTGAACCGCATCGAGCTGAAGGGCATCGACTTCAAGGAGGACGGCAACATCC
TGGGGCACAAGCTGGAGTACAACTACAACAGCCACAACGTCTATATCATGGCCGACAAGCAGAAGAACGG
CATCAAGGTGAACTTCAAGATCCGCCACAACATCGAGGACGGCAGCGTGCAGCTCGCCGACCACTACCAG
CAGAACACCCCCATCGGCGACGGCCCCGTGCTGCTGCCCGACAACCACTACCTGAGCACCCAGTCCGCCC
TGAGCAAAGACCCCAACGAGAAGCGCGATCACATGGTCCTGCTGGAGTTCGTGACCGCCGCCGGGATCAC
TCTCGGCATGGACGAGCTGTACAAGTAATGAATTAATTAAGAATTCCGGATTAGTCCAATTTGTTAAAGA
CAGGATATCAGTGGTCCAGGCTCTAGTTTTGACTCAACAATATCACCAGCTGAAGCCTATAGAGTACGAG
CCATAGATAAAATAAAAGATTTTATTTAGTCTCCAGAAAAAGGGGGGAATGAAAGACCCCACCTGTAGGT
TTGGCAAGCTAGCTTAAGTAACGCCATTTTGCAAGGCATGGAAAATACATAACTGAGAATAGAGAAGTTC
AGATCAAGGTTAGGAACAGAGAGACAGCAGAATATGGGCCAAACAGGATATCTGTGGTAAGCAGTTCCTG
CCCCGCTCAGGGCCAAGAACAGTTGGAACAGGAGAATATGGGCCAAACAGGATATCTGTGGTAAGCAGTT
CCTGCCCCGGCTCAGGGCCAAGAACAGATGGTCCCCAGATGCGGTCCCGCCCTCAGCAGTTTCTAGAGAA
CCATCAGATGTTTCCAGGGTGCCCCAAGGACCTGAAATGACCCTGTGCCTTATTTGAACTAACCAATCAG
TTCGCTTCTCGCTTCTGTTCGCGCGCTTCTGCTCCCCGAGCTCAATAAAAGAGCCCACAACCCCTCACTC
GGCGCGCCAGTCCTCCGATAGACTGCGTCGCCCGGGTACCCGTGTTCTCAATAAACCCTCTTGCAGTTGC
ATCCGACTCGTGGTCTCGCTGTTCCTTGGGAGGGTCTCCTCTGAGTGATTGACTACCCGTCAGCGGGGTC
TTTCAGTTTCTCCCACCTACACAGGTCTCACTAACATTCCTGATGTGCCGCAGGGACTCCGTCAGCCCGG
TTTTTGTTTATAATAAAATGCAAGAACAGTGTTCCCTTCAAGCCAGACTACATCCTGACTCTCGGCTTTA
TAAAAGAATGTTGAAGGGCTCTGTGGACTATCTGCCACACGACTTTTTAAGATTTTTATGCCTCCTGGAT
GAGGGATTTAGTCAATCTATCCTCGTCTATTTTGCTGGCTTCTCCGTATTTTAAATTTCTAGTTTGCACT
CCCTTCCTGAGAGCACGGCGATTGCAGAGTAGTTAATACTCTGAGGGCAGGCTTCTGTGAAAAGGTTGCC
TGGGCTCAGTGTGAGATTTTGCCATAAAAAGGGGTCCTGCCCCTGTGTACAGACAGATCGGAATCTAGAG
TGCATACTCAGAGTCCCCGCGGTTCCGGGGCTCTGATCTCAGGGCATCTTTGCCTAGAGATCCTCTACGC
CGGACGCATCGTGGCCCTCGAATTCGTAATCATGGTCATAGCTGTTTCCTGTGTGAAATTGTTATCCGCT
CACAATTCCACACAACATACGAGCCGGAAGCATAAAGTGTAAAGCCTGGGGTGCCTAATGAGTGAGCTAA
CTCACATTAATTGCGTTGCGCTCACTGCCCGCTTTCCAGTCGGGAAACCTGTCGTGCCAGCTGCATTAAT
GAATCGGCCAACGCGCGGGGAGAGGCGGTTTGCGTATTGGGCGCTCTTCCGCTTCCTCGCTCACTGACTC
GCTGCGCTCGGTCGTTCGGCTGCGGCGAGCGGTATCAGCTCACTCAAAGGCGGTAATACGGTTATCCACA
GAATCAGGGGATAACGCAGGAAAGAACATGTGAGCAAAAGGCCAGCAAAAGGCCAGGAACCGTAAAAAGG
CCGCGTTGCTGGCGTTTTTCCATAGGCTCCGCCCCCCTGACGAGCATCACAAAAATCGACGCTCAAGTCA
GAGGTGGCGAAACCCGACAGGACTATAAAGATACCAGGCGTTTCCCCCTGGAAGCTCCCTCGTGCGCTCT
CCTGTTCCGACCCTGCCGCTTACCGGATACCTGTCCGCCTTTCTCCCTTCGGGAAGCGTGGCGCTTTCTC
ATAGCTCACGCTGTAGGTATCTCAGTTCGGTGTAGGTCGTTCGCTCCAAGCTGGGCTGTGTGCACGAACC
CCCCGTTCAGCCCGACCGCTGCGCCTTATCCGGTAACTATCGTCTTGAGTCCAACCCGGTAAGACACGAC
TTATCGCCACTGGCAGCAGCCACTGGTAACAGGATTAGCAGAGCGAGGTATGTAGGCGGTGCTACAGAGT
TCTTGAAGTGGTGGCCTAACTACGGCTACACTAGAAGGACAGTATTTGGTATCTGCGCTCTGCTGAAGCC
AGTTACCTTCGGAAAAAGAGTTGGTAGCTCTTGATCCGGCAAACAAACCACCGCTGGTAGCGGTGGTTTT
TTTGTTTGCAAGCAGCAGATTACGCGCAGAAAAAAAGGATCTCAAGAAGATCCTTTGATCTTTTCTACGG
GGTCTGACGCTCAGTGGAACGAAAACTCACGTTAAGGGATTTTGGTCATGAGATTATCAAAAAGGATCTT
CACCTAGATCCTTTTAAATTAAAAATGAAGTTTTAAATCAATCTAAAGTATATATGAGTAAACTTGGTCT
GACAGTTACCAATGCTTAATCAGTGAGGCACCTATCTCAGCGATCTGTCTATTTCGTTCATCCATAGTTG
CCTGACTCCCCGTCGTGTAGATAACTACGATACGGGAGGGCTTACCATCTGGCCCCAGTGCTGCAATGAT
ACCGCGAGACCCACGCTCACCGGCTCCAGATTTATCAGCAATAAACCAGCCAGCCGGAAGGGCCGAGCGC
AGAAGTGGTCCTGCAACTTTATCCGCCTCCATCCAGTCTATTAATTGTTGCCGGGAAGCTAGAGTAAGTA
GTTCGCCAGTTAATAGTTTGCGCAACGTTGTTGCCATTGCTACAGGCATCGTGGTGTCACGCTCGTCGTT
TGGTATGGCTTCATTCAGCTCCGGTTCCCAACGATCAAGGCGAGTTACATGATCCCCCATGTTGTGCAAA
AAAGCGGTTAGCTCCTTCGGTCCTCCGATCGTTGTCAGAAGTAAGTTGGCCGCAGTGTTATCACTCATGG
TTATGGCAGCACTGCATAATTCTCTTACTGTCATGCCATCCGTAAGATGCTTTTCTGTGACTGGTGAGTA
CTCAACCAAGTCATTCTGAGAATAGTGTATGCGGCGACCGAGTTGCTCTTGCCCGGCGTCAATACGGGAT
AATACCGCGCCACATAGCAGAACTTTAAAAGTGCTCATCATTGGAAAACGTTCTTCGGGGCGAAAACTCT
CAAGGATCTTACCGCTGTTGAGATCCAGTTCGATGTAACCCACTCGTGCACCCAACTGATCTTCAGCATC
TTTTACTTTCACCAGCGTTTCTGGGTGAGCAAAAACAGGAAGGCAAAATGCCGCAAAAAAGGGAATAAGG
GCGACACGGAAATGTTGAATACTCATACTCTTCCTTTTTCAATATTATTGAAGCATTTATCAGGGTTATT
GTCTCATGAGCGGATACATATTTGAATGTATTTAGAAAAATAAACAAATAGGGGTTCCGCGCACATTTCC
CCGAAAAGTGCCACCTGACGTCTAAGAAACCATTATTATCATGACATTAACCTATAAAAATAGGCGTATC
ACGAGGCCCTTTCGTCTCGCGCGTTTCGGTGATGACGGTGAAAACCTCTGACACATGCAGCTCCCGGAGA
CGGTCACAGCTTGTCTGTAAGCGGATGCCGGGAGCAGACAAGCCCGTCAGGGCGCGTCAGCGGGTGTTGG
CGGGTGTCGGGGCTGGCTTAACTATGCGGCATCAGAGCAGATTGTACTGAGAGTGCACCATATGCGGTGT
GAAATACCGCACAGATGCGTAAGGAGAAAATACCGCATCAGGCGCCATTCGCCATTCAGGCTGCGCAACT
GTTGGGAAGGGCGATCGGTGCGGGCCTCTTCGCTATTACGCCAGCTGGCGAAAGGGGGATGTGCTGCAAG
GCGATTAAGTTGGGTAACGCCAGGGTTTTCCCAGTCACGACGTTGTAAAACGACGGCCAGTGCC
Features (pLannotate 1.2.2; 25 found; start..end, strand, type, name):
      1..25      -  misc_feature   MCS (fragment): pUC18/19 multiple cloning site
     22..387     +  enhancer       CMV enhancer: human cytomegalovirus immediate early enhancer
    460..477     -  promoter       CMV promoter (fragment): human cytomegalovirus (CMV) immediate early promoter
    540..591     +  promoter       CMVd2 promoter: truncated human cytomegalovirus (CMV) immediate early promoter that yields moderately reduced expression relative to the full-length promoter
    605..749     +  LTR            3' LTR (ΔU3) (fragment): self-inactivating 3' long terminal repeat (LTR) from Moloney murine leukemia virus
    813..1012    +  misc_feature   MMLV Ψ: packaging signal of Moloney murine leukemia virus (MMLV)
   1064..1152    +  misc_feature   MESV Ψ (fragment): packaging signal of murine embryonic stem cell virus
   1239..1651    +  CDS            gag (truncated) (fragment): truncated Moloney murine leukemia virus (MMLV) gag gene lacking the start codon
   1661..1836    +  misc_feature   pol region (fragment): Moloney murine leukemia virus (MMLV) pol region containing the splice acceptor site
   1924..3702    +  CDS            EIF2AK3 (fragment): E2AK3_HUMAN - Also known as PEK, PERK. Experimental evidence at protein level: Swiss-Prot protein existence level 1. Metabolic-stress sensing protein kinase that phosphorylates the alpha subunit of eukaryotic translation initiation factor 2 (EIF2S1/eIF-2-alpha) in response to various stress conditions. Key activator of the integrated stress response (ISR) required for adaptation to various stress, such as unfolded protein response (UPR) and low amino acid availability (By similarity). EIF2S1/eIF-2-alpha phosphorylation in response to stress converts EIF2S1/eIF-2-alpha in a global protein synth
   3691..3858    +  CDS            EIF2AK3 (fragment): E2AK3_HUMAN - Also known as PEK, PERK. Experimental evidence at protein level: Swiss-Prot protein existence level 1. Metabolic-stress sensing protein kinase that phosphorylates the alpha subunit of eukaryotic translation initiation factor 2 (EIF2S1/eIF-2-alpha) in response to various stress conditions. Key activator of the integrated stress response (ISR) required for adaptation to various stress, such as unfolded protein response (UPR) and low amino acid availability (By similarity). EIF2S1/eIF-2-alpha phosphorylation in response to stress converts EIF2S1/eIF-2-alpha in a global protein synth
   4906..5457    +  misc_feature   IRES: internal ribosome entry site (IRES) of the encephalomyocarditis virus (EMCV)
   5469..6188    +  CDS            EGFP: the original enhanced GFP (Yang et al., 1996) mammalian codon-optimized
   6209..6306    +  CDS            env (fragment): murine leukemia virus gPr80 envelope polyprotein precursor; env; proteolytically cleaved into gp70SU and p15TM subunits
   6348..6928    +  LTR            LTR: long terminal repeat from Moloney murine leukemia virus
   7479..7495    -  protein_bind   lac operator: The lac repressor binds to the lac operator to inhibit transcription in E. coli. This inhibition can be relieved by adding lactose or isopropyl-β-D-thiogalactopyranoside (IPTG). lac repressor encoded by lacI
   7503..7533    -  promoter       lac promoter: promoter for the E. coli lac operon
   7548..7569    -  protein_bind   CAP binding site: CAP binding activates transcription in the presence of cAMP. E. coli catabolite activator protein
   7582..7674    -  CDS            lacI (fragment): lac repressor; lacI; The lac repressor binds to the lac operator to inhibit transcription in E. coli. This inhibition can be relieved by adding lactose or isopropyl-β-D-thiogalactopyranoside (IPTG).
   7857..8445    -  rep_origin     ori: high-copy-number ColE1/pMB1/pBR322/pUC origin of replication
   8616..9476    -  CDS            AmpR: β-lactamase; bla; confers resistance to ampicillin, carbenicillin, and related antibiotics
   9477..9581    -  promoter       AmpR promoter: bla
   9676..9711    +  CDS            rop (fragment): Rop protein, which maintains plasmids at low copy number; rop
   9813..9912    +  misc_feature   bom (fragment): basis of mobility region from pBR322
   9918..10072   -  CDS            lacZα (fragment): LacZα fragment of β-galactosidase; lacZ fragment
