[The description below was written by a language model from this plasmid's Addgene catalogue record and pLannotate feature annotations shown in this document.]
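Description:
pCMMP-dnPERK-IRES-eGFP is a 10,074 bp Moloney murine leukemia virus–based retroviral vector for mammalian expression, built by inserting a dominant-negative human PERK allele into the pCMMP-MCS-IRES-eGFP backbone. It is propagated in E. coli through a high-copy ColE1/pUC-type origin and selected with ampicillin via the β-lactamase gene. Remnants of lac regulatory sequences, lacZα, rop and bom are leftovers of the cloning backbone.

In the viral portion, a CMV enhancer/promoter is fused to a partial LTR (the R-U5 region, as annotated) to form a hybrid 5′ LTR. This arrangement drives strong transcription of the genomic RNA in transfected packaging cells, and it matches the CMV promoter listed in the catalogue entry. Downstream lie the MMLV packaging signal extended into a truncated gag lacking its start codon, and a pol fragment carrying the splice acceptor. A full MMLV LTR closes the provirus, so the vector does not appear to be self-inactivating.

The payload is a bicistronic cassette. The first cistron is EIF2AK3 (PERK, the PKR-like ER kinase) with amino acids 592–1061 deleted, which removes most of the kinase domain, and the table accordingly annotates the coding sequence as two adjoining fragments. An EMCV IRES follows and drives EGFP, so green fluorescence marks transduced cells expressing the mutant. About a kilobase between the PERK annotation and the IRES is unannotated. The depositor notes differences from the reference sequence: loss of L21, plus Q166R and N490H.

The construct serves to block PERK signalling in the unfolded protein response. The associated study examined activation of PERK by the Epstein–Barr virus LMP1 oncogene.
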