Addgene plasmid #36954: pCMMP-dnPERK-IRES-eGFP
Depositing lab: Bill Sugden. Depositing organization: University of Wisconsin, Madison. Publication: The LMP1 oncogene of EBV activates PERK and the unfolded protein response to drive its own synthesis. Lee DY, Sugden B. Blood. 2008 Feb 15;111(4):2280-9. Epub 2007 Nov 27. 10.1182/blood-2007-07-100032 PubMed 18042799.
Backbone
  Vector backbone: pCMMP-MCS-IRES-eGFP
  Backbone manufacturer: Addgene plasmid #36953
  Backbone size w/o insert (bp): 7037
  Total vector size (bp): 10074
  Vector type: Mammalian Expression, Retroviral
Growth in bacteria
  Bacterial resistance: Ampicillin, 100 μg/mL
  Growth temperature: 30°C
  Growth strain: DH5alpha
  Copy number: Unknown
Gene/Insert
  Gene/Insert name: dnPERK (alt name: PKR-like ER kinase)
  Species: H. sapiens (human)
  Mutation: deletion of aa592-1061 to create dominant negative
  Entrez Gene: EIF2AK3 (a.k.a. PEK, PERK, WRS)
  Promoter: CMV
  Cloning method: Restriction Enzyme; 5′ cloning site NA (unknown if destroyed); 3′ cloning site NA (unknown if destroyed)
  Sequencing primers: 5′ pLXSN_5
Terms and licenses: Academic/Nonprofit Terms; Industry Terms: Not Available to Industry
Depositor comments: Sugden lab plasmid p3236 dnPERK from Dr Ron Wek, Indiana University School of Medicine, Indianapolis. When compared to the GenBank reference sequence, the full plasmid sequence indicates that the PERK insert contains the following polymorphisms: a deletion of amino acid L21 and Q166R and N490H mutations.
How to cite: pCMMP-dnPERK-IRES-eGFP was a gift from Bill Sugden (Addgene plasmid # 36954 ; http://n2t.net/addgene:36954 ; RRID:Addgene_36954)
