>Addgene plasmid #36954 | pCMMP-dnPERK-IRES-eGFP | addgene partial sequence | sequence record 47387 | hEIF2AK3-F 5'-ggcaaaggaaggagtctgaa-3'
AAATATGATTCTGTAAGTGGTGAAGCCAATGACAGTAGCTGGAATGACATAAAAAACTCTGGATATATAT
CACGATATCTAACCATGGAACGACCTGAAGCTATAAACATCATTGAAAATGCTGTATTTGAGGACTTGGA
CTTTCCAGGAAAAACAGTGCTCAGACAGAGGTCTCGCTCCTTGAGTTCATCGGGAACAAAACATTCAAGA
CAGTCCAACAACTCCCATAGCCCTTTGCCAAGCAATGAGCAGAAACTCATCTCTGAAGAGGATCTGTAGC
CTTAAGTTGTGCTAGCAACCCTAATAGGTGATGCAGATAATAGCCTACTTCTTAGAATATGCCTGTCCAA
AATTGCAGACTTGAAAAGTTTGTTCTTCGCTCAATTTTTTTGTGGACTACTTTTTTTATATCAAATTTAA
GCTGGATTTGGGGGCATAACCTAATTTGAGCCAACTCCTGAGTTTTGCAATAAAGTTTAAACTCGAGGAT
CCGGAATTCCGCCCCCCCCCCTAACGTTACTGGCCGAAGCCGCTTGGAATAAGG
